Addgene plasmid #111029: mTalin2_F1
Purpose: Plasmid expresses mouse talin2 FERM domain F1
Depositing lab: Ben Goult. Depositing organization: London and South East University Group (LASE). Publication: The tale of two talins - two isoforms to fine-tune integrin signalling. Gough RE, Goult BT. FEBS Lett. 2018 May 3. doi: 10.1002/1873-3468.13081. PubMed 29723415.
Backbone
  Vector backbone: pET151TOPO
  Backbone size w/o insert (bp): 5362
  Vector type: Bacterial Expression
Growth in bacteria
  Bacterial resistance: Ampicillin, 100 μg/mL
  Growth temperature: 37°C
  Growth strain: DH5alpha
  Copy number: High Copy
Gene/Insert
  Gene/Insert name: TLN2
  Species: M. musculus (mouse)
  Insert size (bp): 453
  Entrez Gene: Tln2 (a.k.a. 5730421P04Rik, mKIAA0320)
  Promoter: T7
  Tag / fusion protein: His Tag (N terminal on backbone)
  Cloning method: Unknown
Terms and licenses: Academic/Nonprofit Terms; Industry Terms: Not Available to Industry
How to cite: mTalin2_F1 was a gift from Ben Goult (Addgene plasmid # 111029 ; http://n2t.net/addgene:111029 ; RRID:Addgene_111029)
