[The description below was written by a language model from this plasmid's Addgene catalogue record and the feature table of its GenBank file.]
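Description:
mTalin2_F1 is a bacterial expression plasmid built on the pET151TOPO backbone that produces the F1 subdomain of the FERM domain of mouse talin2 (Tln2) in E. coli. The plasmid is propagated through a ColE1/pMB1-type origin and selected with ampicillin via the beta-lactamase (AmpR) gene. The catalogue lists it as high copy, although the feature table also shows the pBR322-derived bom region and the rop gene, whose product normally restrains copy number. The held sequence record is a 6,111 bp circle, somewhat larger than the sum of the stated backbone (5,362 bp) and insert (453 bp) sizes; the record does not explain this difference.

Expression is driven by a T7 promoter immediately followed by a lac operator, with the strong ribosome binding site from phage T7 gene 10 upstream of the coding region and a T7 terminator downstream. A lacI cassette carried on the plasmid supplies lac repressor, so transcription stays repressed until it is induced with IPTG in a host that provides T7 RNA polymerase. The open reading frame begins with a backbone-encoded N-terminal leader consisting of a 6xHis affinity tag, a V5 epitope tag and a TEV protease recognition site. This allows metal-affinity purification, antibody detection and subsequent removal of the tags by TEV cleavage. The talin2 F1 insert itself is not annotated in the feature table, but it would lie in the gap between the TEV site and the T7 terminator. The cloning method is recorded as unknown. The construct is suited to producing recombinant talin2 F1 protein, and its associated publication compares the two talin isoforms in integrin signalling.
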