LOCUS       Exported 6111 bp ds-DNA circular SYN 13-MAY-2021
DEFINITION  Plasmid expresses mouse talin2 FERM domain F1.
ACCESSION   .
VERSION     .
KEYWORDS    mTalin2_F1
SOURCE      synthetic DNA construct
  ORGANISM  synthetic DNA construct
REFERENCE   1 (bases 1 to 6111)
  AUTHORS   Gough RE, Goult BT
  TITLE     The tale of two talins - two isoforms to fine-tune integrin
            signalling.
  JOURNAL   FEBS Lett. 2018 May 3. doi: 10.1002/1873-3468.13081.
  PUBMED    29723415
REFERENCE   2 (bases 1 to 6111)
  AUTHORS   .
  TITLE     Direct Submission
  JOURNAL   Exported May 13, 2021 from SnapGene Server 1.1.58
            http://www.snapgene.com
FEATURES             Location/Qualifiers
     source          1..6111
                     /organism="synthetic DNA construct"
                     /mol_type="other DNA"
     primer_bind     96..115
                     /label=T7
                     /note="T7 promoter, forward primer"
     promoter        96..114
                     /label=T7 promoter
                     /note="promoter for bacteriophage T7 RNA polymerase"
     protein_bind    115..139
                     /label=lac operator
                     /bound_moiety="lac repressor encoded by lacI"
                     /note="The lac repressor binds to the lac operator to
                     inhibit transcription in E. coli. This inhibition can be
                     relieved by adding lactose or
                     isopropyl-beta-D-thiogalactopyranoside (IPTG)."
     RBS             154..176
                     /note="efficient ribosome binding site from bacteriophage
                     T7 gene 10 (Olins and Rangwala, 1989)"
     CDS             187..204
                     /codon_start=1
                     /product="6xHis affinity tag"
                     /label=6xHis
                     /translation="HHHHHH"
     CDS             205..246
                     /codon_start=1
                     /product="epitope tag from simian virus 5"
                     /label=V5 tag
                     /translation="GKPIPNPLLGLDST"
     CDS             247..267
                     /codon_start=1
                     /product="tobacco etch virus (TEV) protease recognition and
                     cleavage site"
                     /label=TEV site
                     /translation="ENLYFQG"
     primer_bind     complement(699..717)
                     /label=T7 Term
                     /note="T7 terminator, reverse primer"
     terminator      713..760
                     /label=T7 terminator
                     /note="transcription terminator for bacteriophage T7 RNA
                     polymerase"
     primer_bind     complement(998..1016)
                     /label=pBRforEco
                     /note="pBR322 vectors, upsteam of EcoRI site, forward
                     primer"
     promoter        1084..1188
                     /gene="bla"
                     /label=AmpR promoter
     CDS             1189..2049
                     /codon_start=1
                     /gene="bla"
                     /product="beta-lactamase"
                     /label=AmpR
                     /note="confers resistance to ampicillin, carbenicillin, and
                     related antibiotics"
                     /translation="MSIQHFRVALIPFFAAFCLPVFAHPETLVKVKDAEDQLGARVGYI
                     ELDLNSGKILESFRPEERFPMMSTFKVLLCGAVLSRVDAGQEQLGRRIHYSQNDLVEYS
                     PVTEKHLTDGMTVRELCSAAITMSDNTAANLLLTTIGGPKELTAFLHNMGDHVTRLDRW
                     EPELNEAIPNDERDTTMPAAMATTLRKLLTGELLTLASRQQLIDWMEADKVAGPLLRSA
                     LPAGWFIADKSGAGERGSRGIIAALGPDGKPSRIVVIYTTGSQATMDERNRQIAEIGAS
                     LIKHW"
     primer_bind     complement(1407..1426)
                     /label=Amp-R
                     /note="Ampicillin resistance gene, reverse primer"
     rep_origin      2220..2808
                     /direction=RIGHT
                     /label=ori
                     /note="high-copy-number ColE1/pMB1/pBR322/pUC origin of
                     replication"
     primer_bind     2709..2728
                     /label=pBR322ori-F
                     /note="pBR322 origin, forward primer"
     primer_bind     2962..2979
                     /label=L4440
                     /note="L4440 vector, forward primer"
     misc_feature    2994..3133
                     /label=bom
                     /note="basis of mobility region from pBR322"
     primer_bind     complement(3059..3078)
                     /label=pRS-marker
                     /note="pRS vectors, use to sequence yeast selectable
                     marker"
     primer_bind     3219..3241
                     /label=pGEX 3'
                     /note="pGEX vectors, reverse primer"
     CDS             complement(3235..3426)
                     /codon_start=1
                     /gene="rop"
                     /product="Rop protein, which maintains plasmids at low copy
                     number"
                     /label=rop
                     /translation="MTKQEKTALNMARFIRSQTLTLLEKLNELDADEQADICESLHDHA
                     DELYRSCLARFGDDGENL"
     CDS             complement(4738..5820)
                     /codon_start=1
                     /gene="lacI"
                     /product="lac repressor"
                     /label=lacI
                     /note="The lac repressor binds to the lac operator to
                     inhibit transcription in E. coli. This inhibition can be
                     relieved by adding lactose or
                     isopropyl-beta-D-thiogalactopyranoside (IPTG)."
                     /translation="MKPVTLYDVAEYAGVSYQTVSRVVNQASHVSAKTREKVEAAMAEL
                     NYIPNRVAQQLAGKQSLLIGVATSSLALHAPSQIVAAIKSRADQLGASVVVSMVERSGV
                     EACKAAVHNLLAQRVSGLIINYPLDDQDAIAVEAACTNVPALFLDVSDQTPINSIIFSH
                     EDGTRLGVEHLVALGHQQIALLAGPLSSVSARLRLAGWHKYLTRNQIQPIAEREGDWSA
                     MSGFQQTMQMLNEGIVPTAMLVANDQMALGAMRAITESGLRVGADISVVGYDDTEDSSC
                     YIPPLTTIKQDFRLLGQTSVDRLLQLSQGQAVKGNQLLPVSLVKRKTTLAPNTQTASPR
                     ALADSLMQLARQVSRLESGQ"
     primer_bind     5782..5801
                     /label=LacI-R
                     /note="LacI, reverse primer"
     promoter        complement(5821..5898)
                     /gene="lacI"
                     /label=lacI promoter
     primer_bind     6104..12
                     /label=pBRrevBam
                     /note="pBR322 vectors, tet region, downstream of BamHI,
                     reverse primer"
ORIGIN
        1 cggcgatata ggcgccagca accgcacctg tggcgccggt gatgccggcc acgatgcgtc
       61 cggcgtagag gatcgagatc tcgatcccgc gaaattaata cgactcacta taggggaatt
      121 gtgagcggat aacaattccc ctctagaaat aattttgttt aactttaaga aggagatata
      181 catatgcatc atcaccatca ccatggtaag cctatcccta accctctcct cggtctcgat
      241 tctacggaaa acctgtattt tcagggaatt gatcccttca cccgtccgca gaaaattcgt
      301 atgctggatg gtagcgttaa aaccgttatg gttgatgata gcaaaaccgt tggtgaactg
      361 ctggttacca tttgtagccg tattggcatt accaactatg aagaatatag cctgatccaa
      421 gaaaccatcg aagaaaaaaa agaagaaggc accggcaccc tgaaaaaaga tcgtaccctg
      481 ctgcgtgatg aacgcaaaat ggaaaaactg aaagcaaaac tgcacaccga tgatgatctg
      541 aattggctgg atcatagccg tacctttcgt gaacagggtg ttgatgaaaa tgaaacactg
      601 ctgctgcgtc gcaaattttt ctatagcgat cagtaaaagg gcgagctcag atccggctgc
      661 taacaaagcc cgaaaggaag ctgagttggc tgctgccacc gctgagcaat aactagcata
      721 accccttggg gcctctaaac gggtcttgag gggttttttg ctgaaaggag gaactatatc
      781 cggatatccc gcaagaggcc cggcagtacc ggcataacca agcctatgcc tacagcatcc
      841 agggtgacgg tgccgaggat gacgatgagc gcattgttag atttcataca cggtgcctga
      901 ctgcgttagc aatttaactg tgataaacta ccgcattaaa gctagcttat cgatgataag
      961 ctgtcaaaca tgagaattaa ttcttgaaga cgaaagggcc tcgtgatacg cctattttta
     1021 taggttaatg tcatgataat aatggtttct tagacgtcag gtggcacttt tcggggaaat
     1081 gtgcgcggaa cccctatttg tttatttttc taaatacatt caaatatgta tccgctcatg
     1141 agacaataac cctgataaat gcttcaataa tattgaaaaa ggaagagtat gagtattcaa
     1201 catttccgtg tcgcccttat tccctttttt gcggcatttt gccttcctgt ttttgctcac
     1261 ccagaaacgc tggtgaaagt aaaagatgct gaagatcagt tgggtgcacg agtgggttac
     1321 atcgaactgg atctcaacag cggtaagatc cttgagagtt ttcgccccga agaacgtttt
     1381 ccaatgatga gcacttttaa agttctgcta tgtggcgcgg tattatcccg tgttgacgcc
     1441 gggcaagagc aactcggtcg ccgcatacac tattctcaga atgacttggt tgagtactca
     1501 ccagtcacag aaaagcatct tacggatggc atgacagtaa gagaattatg cagtgctgcc
     1561 ataaccatga gtgataacac tgcggccaac ttacttctga caacgatcgg aggaccgaag
     1621 gagctaaccg cttttttgca caacatgggg gatcatgtaa ctcgccttga tcgttgggaa
     1681 ccggagctga atgaagccat accaaacgac gagcgtgaca ccacgatgcc tgcagcaatg
     1741 gcaacaacgt tgcgcaaact attaactggc gaactactta ctctagcttc ccggcaacaa
     1801 ttaatagact ggatggaggc ggataaagtt gcaggaccac ttctgcgctc ggcccttccg
     1861 gctggctggt ttattgctga taaatctgga gccggtgagc gtgggtctcg cggtatcatt
     1921 gcagcactgg ggccagatgg taagccctcc cgtatcgtag ttatctacac gacggggagt
     1981 caggcaacta tggatgaacg aaatagacag atcgctgaga taggtgcctc actgattaag
     2041 cattggtaac tgtcagacca agtttactca tatatacttt agattgattt aaaacttcat
     2101 ttttaattta aaaggatcta ggtgaagatc ctttttgata atctcatgac caaaatccct
     2161 taacgtgagt tttcgttcca ctgagcgtca gaccccgtag aaaagatcaa aggatcttct
     2221 tgagatcctt tttttctgcg cgtaatctgc tgcttgcaaa caaaaaaacc accgctacca
     2281 gcggtggttt gtttgccgga tcaagagcta ccaactcttt ttccgaaggt aactggcttc
     2341 agcagagcgc agataccaaa tactgtcctt ctagtgtagc cgtagttagg ccaccacttc
     2401 aagaactctg tagcaccgcc tacatacctc gctctgctaa tcctgttacc agtggctgct
     2461 gccagtggcg ataagtcgtg tcttaccggg ttggactcaa gacgatagtt accggataag
     2521 gcgcagcggt cgggctgaac ggggggttcg tgcacacagc ccagcttgga gcgaacgacc
     2581 tacaccgaac tgagatacct acagcgtgag ctatgagaaa gcgccacgct tcccgaaggg
     2641 agaaaggcgg acaggtatcc ggtaagcggc agggtcggaa caggagagcg cacgagggag
     2701 cttccagggg gaaacgcctg gtatctttat agtcctgtcg ggtttcgcca cctctgactt
     2761 gagcgtcgat ttttgtgatg ctcgtcaggg gggcggagcc tatggaaaaa cgccagcaac
     2821 gcggcctttt tacggttcct ggccttttgc tggccttttg ctcacatgtt ctttcctgcg
     2881 ttatcccctg attctgtgga taaccgtatt accgcctttg agtgagctga taccgctcgc
     2941 cgcagccgaa cgaccgagcg cagcgagtca gtgagcgagg aagcggaaga gcgcctgatg
     3001 cggtattttc tccttacgca tctgtgcggt atttcacacc gcaatggtgc actctcagta
     3061 caatctgctc tgatgccgca tagttaagcc agtatacact ccgctatcgc tacgtgactg
     3121 ggtcatggct gcgccccgac acccgccaac acccgctgac gcgccctgac gggcttgtct
     3181 gctcccggca tccgcttaca gacaagctgt gaccgtctcc gggagctgca tgtgtcagag
     3241 gttttcaccg tcatcaccga aacgcgcgag gcagctgcgg taaagctcat cagcgtggtc
     3301 gtgaagcgat tcacagatgt ctgcctgttc atccgcgtcc agctcgttga gtttctccag
     3361 aagcgttaat gtctggcttc tgataaagcg ggccatgtta agggcggttt tttcctgttt
     3421 ggtcactgat gcctccgtgt aagggggatt tctgttcatg ggggtaatga taccgatgaa
     3481 acgagagagg atgctcacga tacgggttac tgatgatgaa catgcccggt tactggaacg
     3541 ttgtgagggt aaacaactgg cggtatggat gcggcgggac cagagaaaaa tcactcaggg
     3601 tcaatgccag cgcttcgtta atacagatgt aggtgttcca cagggtagcc agcagcatcc
     3661 tgcgatgcag atccggaaca taatggtgca gggcgctgac ttccgcgttt ccagacttta
     3721 cgaaacacgg aaaccgaaga ccattcatgt tgttgctcag gtcgcagacg ttttgcagca
     3781 gcagtcgctt cacgttcgct cgcgtatcgg tgattcattc tgctaaccag taaggcaacc
     3841 ccgccagcct agccgggtcc tcaacgacag gagcacgatc atgcgcaccc gtggccagga
     3901 cccaacgctg cccgagatgc gccgcgtgcg gctgctggag atggcggacg cgatggatat
     3961 gttctgccaa gggttggttt gcgcattcac agttctccgc aagaattgat tggctccaat
     4021 tcttggagtg gtgaatccgt tagcgaggtg ccgccggctt ccattcaggt cgaggtggcc
     4081 cggctccatg caccgcgacg caacgcgggg aggcagacaa ggtatagggc ggcgcctaca
     4141 atccatgcca acccgttcca tgtgctcgcc gaggcggcat aaatcgccgt gacgatcagc
     4201 ggtccaatga tcgaagttag gctggtaaga gccgcgagcg atccttgaag ctgtccctga
     4261 tggtcgtcat ctacctgcct ggacagcatg gcctgcaacg cgggcatccc gatgccgccg
     4321 gaagcgagaa gaatcataat ggggaaggcc atccagcctc gcgtcgcgaa cgccagcaag
     4381 acgtagccca gcgcgtcggc cgccatgccg gcgataatgg cctgcttctc gccgaaacgt
     4441 ttggtggcgg gaccagtgac gaaggcttga gcgagggcgt gcaagattcc gaataccgca
     4501 agcgacaggc cgatcatcgt cgcgctccag cgaaagcggt cctcgccgaa aatgacccag
     4561 agcgctgccg gcacctgtcc tacgagttgc atgataaaga agacagtcat aagtgcggcg
     4621 acgatagtca tgccccgcgc ccaccggaag gagctgactg ggttgaaggc tctcaagggc
     4681 atcggtcgag atcccggtgc ctaatgagtg agctaactta cattaattgc gttgcgctca
     4741 ctgcccgctt tccagtcggg aaacctgtcg tgccagctgc attaatgaat cggccaacgc
     4801 gcggggagag gcggtttgcg tattgggcgc cagggtggtt tttcttttca ccagtgagac
     4861 gggcaacagc tgattgccct tcaccgcctg gccctgagag agttgcagca agcggtccac
     4921 gctggtttgc cccagcaggc gaaaatcctg tttgatggtg gttaacggcg ggatataaca
     4981 tgagctgtct tcggtatcgt cgtatcccac taccgagata tccgcaccaa cgcgcagccc
     5041 ggactcggta atggcgcgca ttgcgcccag cgccatctga tcgttggcaa ccagcatcgc
     5101 agtgggaacg atgccctcat tcagcatttg catggtttgt tgaaaaccgg acatggcact
     5161 ccagtcgcct tcccgttccg ctatcggctg aatttgattg cgagtgagat atttatgcca
     5221 gccagccaga cgcagacgcg ccgagacaga acttaatggg cccgctaaca gcgcgatttg
     5281 ctggtgaccc aatgcgacca gatgctccac gcccagtcgc gtaccgtctt catgggagaa
     5341 aataatactg ttgatgggtg tctggtcaga gacatcaaga aataacgccg gaacattagt
     5401 gcaggcagct tccacagcaa tggcatcctg gtcatccagc ggatagttaa tgatcagccc
     5461 actgacgcgt tgcgcgagaa gattgtgcac cgccgcttta caggcttcga cgccgcttcg
     5521 ttctaccatc gacaccacca cgctggcacc cagttgatcg gcgcgagatt taatcgccgc
     5581 gacaatttgc gacggcgcgt gcagggccag actggaggtg gcaacgccaa tcagcaacga
     5641 ctgtttgccc gccagttgtt gtgccacgcg gttgggaatg taattcagct ccgccatcgc
     5701 cgcttccact ttttcccgcg ttttcgcaga aacgtggctg gcctggttca ccacgcggga
     5761 aacggtctga taagagacac cggcatactc tgcgacatcg tataacgtta ctggtttcac
     5821 attcaccacc ctgaattgac tctcttccgg gcgctatcat gccataccgc gaaaggtttt
     5881 gcgccattcg atggtgtccg ggatctcgac gctctccctt atgcgactcc tgcattagga
     5941 agcagcccag tagtaggttg aggccgttga gcaccgccgc cgcaaggaat ggtgcatgca
     6001 aggagatggc gcccaacagt cccccggcca cggggcctgc caccataccc acgccgaaac
     6061 aagcgctcat gagcccgaag tggcgagccc gatcttcccc atcggtgatg t
//
